>Addgene plasmid #229167 | lvl0-P-Gal4B3Hybrid | addgene full sequence | sequence record 459768 | Addgene NGS Result
TTGAGATCCTTTTTTTCTGCGCGTAATCTGCTGCTTGCAAACAAAAAAACCACCGCTACCAGCGGTGGTT
TGTTTGCCGGATCAAGAGCTACCAACTCTTTTTCCGAAGGTAACTGGCTTCAGCAGAGCGCAGATACCAA
ATACTGTTCTTCTAGTGTAGCCGTAGTTAGGCCACCACTTCAAGAACTCTGTAGCACCGCCTACATACCT
CGCTCTGCTAATCCTGTTACCAGTGGCTGCTGCCAGTGGCGATAAGTCGTGTCTTACCGGGTTGGACTCA
AGACGATAGTTACCGGATAAGGCGCAGCGGTCGGGCTGAACGGGGGGTTCGTGCACACAGCCCAGCTTGG
AGCGAACGACCTACACCGAACTGAGATACCTACAGCGTGAGCTATGAGAAAGCGCCACGCTTCCCGAAGG
GAGAAAGGCGGACAGGTATCCGGTAAGCGGCAGGGTCGGAACAGGAGAGCGCACGAGGGAGCTTCCAGGG
GGAAACGCCTGGTATCTTTATAGTCCTGTCGGGTTTCGCCACCTCTGACTTGAGCGTCGATTTTTGTGAT
GCTCGTCAGGGGGGCGGAGCCTATGGAAAAACGCCAGCAACGCGGCCTTTTTACGGTTCCTGGCCTTTTG
CTGGCCTTTTGCTCACATGTTCTTTCCTGCGTTATCCCCTGATTCTGTGGATAACCGTATTACCGCCTTT
GAGTGAGCTGATACCGCTCGCCGCAGCCGAACGACCGAGCGCAGCGAGTCAGTGAGCGAGGAAGCGGAAG
AGCGCCCAATACGCAAACCGCCTCTCCCCGCGCGTTGGCCGATTCATTAATCACTCTGTGGTCTCATACT
GGTTCCTCCTCTCTCTCCTTCTTGAGGTATCGGATCGCCATTCGCCGACGCCCGGAGCACTATGCACCGA
AGCTCGGATTGCTTCGCACCGGAAGCCTAGTATCGGATCGCCATTCGCCGACGCCCGGAGCACTATGCAC
CGAAGCTCGGATTGCTTCGCACCGGAAGGTACCAACAAAATGTCGTAACAAGGGCGGTAGGCGTGTACGG
TGGGAGGTCTATATAAGCAGAGCTCCAGCGGAATGAACGTTCATTCCGCAGATGAGACCACGAAGTGGCT
CTTCAGTGGACGAAAGGGCCTCGTGATACGCCTATTTTTATAGGTTAATGTCATGATAATAATGGTTTCT
TAGACGTCAGGTGGCACTTTTCGGGGAAATGTGCGCGGAACCCCTATTTGTTTATTTTTCTAAATACATT
CAAATATGTATCCGCTCATGAGACAATAACCCTGATAAATGCTTCAATAATATTGAAAAAGGAAGAGTAT
GCGCTCACGCAACTGGTCCAGAACCTTGACCGAACGCAGCGGTGGTAACGGCGCAGTGGCGGTTTTCATG
GCTTGTTATGACTGTTTTTTTTTGGGGTACAGTCTATGCCTCGGGCATCCAAGCAGCAAGCGCGTTACGC
CGTGGGTCGATGTTTGATGTTATGGAGCAGCAACGATGTTACGCAGCAGGGCAGTCGCCCTAAAACAAAG
TTAAACATCATGAGGGAAGCGGTGATCGCCGAAGTATCGACTCAACTATCAGAGGTAGTTGGCGTCATCG
AGCGCCATCTCGAACCGACGTTGCTGGCCGTACATTTGTACGGCTCCGCAGTGGATGGCGGCCTGAAGCC
ACACAGCGATATTGATTTGCTGGTTACGGTGACCGTAAGGCTTGATGAAACAACGCGGCGAGCTTTGATC
AACGACCTTTTGGAAACTTCGGCTTCCCCTGGAGAGAGCGAGATTCTCCGCGCTGTAGAAGTCACCATTG
TTGTGCACGACGACATCATTCCGTGGCGTTATCCAGCTAAGCGCGAACTGCAATTTGGAGAATGGCAGCG
CAATGACATTCTTGCAGGTATCTTCGAGCCAGCCACGATCGACATTGATCTGGCTATCTTGCTGACAAAA
GCAAGAGAACATAGCGTTGCCTTGGTAGGTCCAGCGGCGGAGGAACTCTTTGATCCGGTTCCTGAACAGG
ATCTATTTGAGGCGCTAAATGAAACCTTAACGCTATGGAACTCGCCGCCCGACTGGGCTGGCGATGAGCG
AAATGTAGTGCTTACGTTGTCCCGCATTTGGTACAGCGCAGTAACCGGCAAAATCGCGCCGAAGGATGTC
GCTGCCGACTGGGCAATGGAGCGCCTGCCGGCCCAGTATCAGCCCGTCATACTTGAAGCTAGACAGGCTT
ATCTTGGACAAGAAGAAGATCGCTTGGCCTCGCGCGCAGATCAGTTGGAAGAATTTGTCCATTACGTAAA
AGGCGAGATCACCAAGGTAGTCGGCAAATAACTGTCAGACCAAGTTTACTCATATATACTTTAGATTGAT
TTAAAACTTCATTTTTAATTTAAAAGGATCTAGGTGAAGATCCTTTTTGATAATCTCATGACCAAAATCC
CTTAACGTGAGTTTTCGTTCCACTGAGCGTCAGACCCCGTAGAAAAGATCAAAGGATCTTC
Features (pLannotate 1.2.2; 8 found; start..end, strand, type, name):
      1..589     +  rep_origin     ori: high-copy-number ColE1/pMB1/pBR322/pUC origin of replication
    772..821     +  CDS            lacI (fragment): lac repressor; lacI; The lac repressor binds to the lac operator to inhibit transcription in E. coli. This inhibition can be relieved by adding lactose or isopropyl-β-D-thiogalactopyranoside (IPTG).
   1016..1031    +  promoter       CMV promoter (fragment): human cytomegalovirus (CMV) immediate early promoter
   1036..1074    +  promoter       minimal CMV promoter: human cytomegalovirus (CMV) immediate early promoter
   1224..1328    +  promoter       AmpR promoter: bla
   1319..1399    -  CDS            int (fragment): INT2_ECOLX - Protein inferred from homology: Swiss-Prot protein existence level 3. Putative integrase believed to be involved in the insertion of antibiotic resistance genes into plasmids and transposons. From Escherichia coli.
   1487..1543    +  CDS            GmR (fragment): gentamycin acetyltransferase; aacC1; confers resistance to gentamycin
   1550..2338    +  CDS            aadA: S3AD_ECOLX - Experimental evidence at protein level: Swiss-Prot protein existence level 1. Mediates bacterial resistance to the antibiotics streptomycin and spectinomycin. From Escherichia coli.
