[The description below was written by a language model from this plasmid's Addgene catalogue record and pLannotate feature annotations shown in this document.]
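Description:
lvl0-P-Gal4B3Hybrid is a small (about 2.5 kb) level 0 promoter part plasmid built on the lvl0-P backbone, belonging to a hierarchical synthetic-biology cloning system designed for rapid assembly of synthetic gene networks for mammalian cells. In such a scheme, level 0 plasmids store individual parts, here a promoter, that are later combined with other modules into transcription units and larger circuits. The plasmid itself is a storage and cloning vehicle for E. coli. It replicates from a high-copy ColE1/pUC-type origin and is selected with spectinomycin through the aadA aminoglycoside adenylyltransferase gene, which appears to be driven by the annotated AmpR (bla) promoter just upstream. The short integrase and gentamicin acetyltransferase fragments flanking this region are probably remnants of the integron-derived cassette from which aadA was taken, not functional genes.

The payload is the Gal4B3Hybrid promoter. The feature table identifies only its core: a minimal CMV immediate early promoter preceded by a short additional CMV fragment. Minimal CMV promoters have low basal activity and depend on upstream operator sites bound by a transactivator. The name suggests a hybrid design responsive to Gal4-based regulators combined with a second "B3" element, but neither the binding sites nor the identity of "B3" are annotated or explained in the record, so the exact regulatory logic is not stated. A short lacI-like fragment is annotated upstream of the core promoter, and its role is unclear. The catalogue lists the insert species as human and gives no details of the cloning sites. The depositor notes that this version differs slightly from the published one without functional consequences.
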