Addgene plasmid #229167: lvl0-P-Gal4B3Hybrid
Purpose: lvl 0 promoter
Depositing lab: Ron Weiss. Depositing organization: Massachusetts Institute of Technology. Publication: A platform for rapid prototyping of synthetic gene networks in mammalian cells. Duportet X, Wroblewska L, Guye P, Li Y, Eyquem J, Rieders J, Rimchala T, Batt G, Weiss R. Nucleic Acids Res. 2014 Dec 1;42(21):13440-51. doi: 10.1093/nar/gku1082. Epub 2014 Nov 5. PubMed 25378321.
Backbone
  Vector backbone: lvl0-P [backbone]
  Vector type: Synthetic Biology
Growth in bacteria
  Bacterial resistance: Spectinomycin, 50 μg/mL
  Growth temperature: 37°C
  Growth strain: DH5alpha
  Copy number: High Copy
Gene/Insert
  Gene/Insert name: Gal4B3Hybrid
  Species: H. sapiens (human)
  Cloning method: Restriction Enzyme; 5′ cloning site Unknown (unknown if destroyed)
Terms and licenses: Academic/Nonprofit Terms; Industry Terms: Not Available to Industry
Depositor comments: This plasmid is slightly modified from the version used in Duportet et al. 2014, but does not have any functional differences.
How to cite: lvl0-P-Gal4B3Hybrid was a gift from Ron Weiss (Addgene plasmid # 229167 ; http://n2t.net/addgene:229167 ; RRID:Addgene_229167)
